Addgene plasmid #43251: II-AGAA
Depositing lab: Chad Cowan & Kiran Musunuru. Depositing organization: Harvard University. Publication: A TALEN Genome-Editing System for Generating Human Stem Cell-Based Disease Models. Ding Q, Lee YK, Schaefer EA, Peters DT, Veres A, Kim K, Kuperwasser N, Motola DL, Meissner TB, Hendriks WT, Trevisan M, Gupta RM, Moisan A, Banks E, Friesen M, Schinzel RT, Xia F, Tang A, Xia Y, Figueroa E, Wann A, Ahfeldt T, Daheron L, Zhang F, Rubin LL, Peng LF, Chung RT, Musunuru K, Cowan CA. Cell Stem Cell. 2012 Dec 12. pii: S1934-5909(12)00645-5. doi: 10.1016/j.stem.2012.11.011. PubMed 23246482.
Backbone
  Vector backbone: pCRII-TOPO
  Backbone manufacturer: Invitrogen
  Backbone size w/o insert (bp): 3973
  Vector type: Bacterial Cloning
Growth in bacteria
  Bacterial resistance: Ampicillin and Kanamycin, 100 & 50 μg/mL
  Growth temperature: 37°C
  Growth strain: Top10
  Copy number: High Copy
Gene/Insert
  Gene/Insert name: II-AGAA
  Species: Synthetic
  Insert size (bp): 426
  Cloning method: TOPO Cloning
  Sequencing primers: 5′ T7; 3′ M13-rev
Terms and licenses: Academic/Nonprofit Terms; Industry Terms: Not Available to Industry
How to cite: II-AGAA was a gift from Chad Cowan & Kiran Musunuru (Addgene plasmid # 43251 ; http://n2t.net/addgene:43251 ; RRID:Addgene_43251)
