[The description below was written by a language model from this plasmid's Addgene catalogue record.]
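Description:
II-AGAA is a bacterial cloning plasmid built on the pCRII-TOPO backbone, a commercial high-copy vector of about 4 kb designed to capture PCR products or synthetic fragments by topoisomerase-mediated (TOPO) ligation. It is propagated in E. coli and carries both ampicillin and kanamycin resistance, so either or both drugs can be used for selection. No feature table accompanies the record, so the positions of the origin, resistance genes and other backbone elements are not documented here. The listed sequencing primers (T7 on the 5′ side and M13 reverse on the 3′ side) indicate that the insert sits in the standard cloning site flanked by those priming sites.

The payload is a 426 bp synthetic insert, also called II-AGAA, introduced by TOPO cloning. The record gives no functional annotation for it, and lists no promoter, tag or reporter, which is consistent with a storage or component plasmid rather than an expression construct. The plasmid was deposited with a study describing a TALEN genome-editing system for generating human stem cell-based disease models. In that context, the name and insert size plausibly point to a pre-assembled block of TAL effector repeats, with "AGAA" giving the four target nucleotides recognised and "II" the position of the block within a hierarchical assembly. This interpretation is inferred from the name and the publication title and is not stated in the record. On that reading, the plasmid would be one member of a library of repeat modules that are excised or amplified and joined into a full-length TALEN DNA-binding array in a separate destination vector.
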