>Addgene plasmid #43251 | II-AGAA | depositor partial sequence | sequence record 58516 | II-AGAA sequence 426 bps
CGTCTCGCTTAACCCCAGAGCAGGTCGTGGCAATCGCCTCCAACATTGGCGGGAAACAGGCACTCGAGAC
TGTCCAGCGCCTGCTTCCCGTGCTGTGCCAAGCGCACGGACTCACCCCAGAGCAGGTCGTGGCAATCGCG
AGCAATAACGGCGGAAAACAGGCTTTGGAAACGGTGCAGAGGCTCCTTCCAGTGCTGTGCCAAGCGCACG
GCCTCACCCCAGAGCAGGTCGTGGCAATCGCCTCCAACATTGGCGGGAAACAGGCACTCGAGACTGTCCA
GCGCCTGCTTCCCGTGCTGTGCCAAGCGCACGGATTAACCCCAGAGCAGGTCGTGGCAATCGCCTCCAAC
ATTGGCGGGAAACAGGCACTCGAGACTGTCCAGCGCCTGCTTCCCGTGCTGTGCCAAGCGCACGGGCTCA
GAGACG
