>Addgene plasmid #43251 | II-AGAA | addgene partial sequence | sequence record 60589 | M13-F20 5'-TGTAAAACGACGGCCAGT-3'
CCTCTAGATGCATGCTCGAGCGGCCGCCAGTGTGATGGATATCTGCAGAATTCGCCCTTAGTATCTTTCC
TGTGCCCACGTCTCTGAGCCCGTGCGCTTGGCACAGCACGGGAAGCAGGCGCTGGACAGTCTCGAGTGCC
TGTTTCCCGCCAATGTTGGAGGCGATTGCCACGACCTGCTCTGGGGTTAATCCGTGCGCTTGGCACAGCA
CGGGAAGCAGGCGCTGGACAGTCTCGAGTGCCTGTTTCCCGCCAATGTTGGAGGCGATTGCCACGACCTG
CTCTGGGGTGAGGCCGTGCGCTTGGCACAGCACTGGAAGGAGCCTCTGCACCGTTTCCAAAGCCTGTTTT
CCGCCGTTATTGCTCGCGATTGCCACGACCTGCTCTGGGGTGAGTCCGTGCGCTTGGCACAGCACGGGAA
GCAGGCGCTGGACAGTCTCGAGTGCCTGTTTCCCGCCAATGTTGGAGGCGATTGCCACGACCTGCTCTGG
GGTTAAGCGAGACGCGCTAGGACGGCATCTATATAAGGGCGAATTCCAGCACACTGGCGGCCGTTACTAG
TGGATCCGAGCTCGGTACCAAGCTTGGCGTAATCATGGTCATAGCTGTTTCCTGTGTGAAATTGTTATCC
GCTCACAATTCCACACAACATACGAGCCGGAAGCATAAAGTGTAAAGCCTGGGGTGCCTAATGAGTGAGC
TAACTCACATTAATTGCGTTGCGCTCACTGCCCGCTTTCCAGTCGGGAAACCTGTCGTGCCAGCTGCATT
AATGAATCGGCCAACGCGCGGGGAGAGGCGGTTTGCGTATTGGGCGCTCTTCCGCTTCCTCGCTCACTGA
CTCGCTGCGCTCGGTCGTTCGGCTGCGGCGAGCGGTATC
